>Addgene plasmid #156728 | pD649-HAsp-NEGR1-Fc(DAPA)-AviTag-6xHis | addgene full sequence | sequence record 434531 | Addgene NGS Result
TTTCAATATTATTGAAGCATTTATCAGGGTTATTGTCTCATGAGCGGATACATATTTGAATGTATTTAGA
AAAATAAACAAATAGGGGTCAGTGTTACAACCAATTAACCAATTCTGAACATTATCGCGAGCCCATTTAT
ACCTGAATATGGCTCATAACACCCCTTGCTCATGACCAAAATCCCTTAACGTGAGTTACGCGCGCGTCGT
TCCACTGAGCGTCAGACCCCGTAGAAAAGATCAAAGGATCTTCTTGAGATCCTTTTTTTCTGCGCGTAAT
CTGCTGCTTGCAAACAAAAAAACCACCGCTACCAGCGGTGGTTTGTTTGCCGGATCAAGAGCTACCAACT
CTTTTTCCGAAGGTAACTGGCTTCAGCAGAGCGCAGATACCAAATACTGTTCTTCTAGTGTAGCCGTAGT
TAGCCCACCACTTCAAGAACTCTGTAGCACCGCCTACATACCTCGCTCTGCTAATCCTGTTACCAGTGGC
TGCTGCCAGTGGCGATAAGTCGTGTCTTACCGGGTTGGACTCAAGACGATAGTTACCGGATAAGGCGCAG
CGGTCGGGCTGAACGGGGGGTTCGTGCACACAGCCCAGCTTGGAGCGAACGACCTACACCGAACTGAGAT
ACCTACAGCGTGAGCTATGAGAAAGCGCCACGCTTCCCGAAGGGAGAAAGGCGGACAGGTATCCGGTAAG
CGGCAGGGTCGGAACAGGAGAGCGCACGAGGGAGCTTCCAGGGGGAAACGCCTGGTATCTTTATAGTCCT
GTCGGGTTTCGCCACCTCTGACTTGAGCGTCGATTTTTGTGATGCTCGTCAGGGGGGCGGAGCCTATGGA
AAAACGCCAGCAACGCGGCCTTTTTACGGTTCCTGGCCTTTTGCTGGCCTTTTGCTCACATGTTCTTTCC
TGCGTTATCCCCTGATTCTGTGGATAACCGTATTACCGCCTTTGAGTGAGCTGATACCGCTCGCCGCAGC
CGAACGACCGAGCGCAGCGAGTCAGTGAGCGAGGAAGCGGAAGGCGAGAGTAGGGAACTGCCAGGCATCA
AACTAAGCAGAAGGCCCCTGACGGATGGCCTTTTTGCGTTTCTACAAACTCTTTCTGTGTTGTAAAACGA
CGGCCAGTCTTAAGCTCGGGCCCCCTGGGCGGTTCTGATAACGAGTAATCGTTAATCCGCAAATAACGTA
AAAACCCGCTTCGGCGGGTTTTTTTATGGGGGGAGTTTAGGGAAAGAGCATTTGTCAGAATATTTAAGGG
CGCCTGTCACTTTGCTTGATATATGAGAATTATTTAACCTTATAAATGAGAAAAAAGCAACGCACTTTAA
ATAAGATACGTTGCTTTTTCGATTGATGAACACCTATAATTAAACTATTCATCTATTATTTATGATTTTT
TGTATATACAATATTTCTAGTTTGTTAAAGAGAATTAAGAAAATAAATCTCGAAAATAATAAAGGGAAAA
TCAGTTTTTGATATCAAAATTATACATGTCAACGATAATACAAAATATAATACAAACTATAAGATGTTAT
CAGTATTTATTATCATTTAGAATAAATTTTGTGTCGCCCTTAATTGTGAGCGGATAACAATTACGAGCTT
CATGCACAGTGGCGTTGACTCAATATTGGCCATTAGCCATATTATTCATTGGTTATATAGCATAAATCAA
TATTGGCTATTGGCCATTGCATACGTTGTATCTATATCATAATATGTACATTTATATTGGCTCATGTCCA
ATATGACCGCCATGTTGGCATTGATTATTGACTAGTTATTAATAGTAATCAATTACGGGGTCATTAGTTC
ATAGCCCATATATGGAGTTCCGCGTTACATAACTTACGGTAAATGGCCCGCCTGGCTGACCGCCCAACGA
CCCCCGCCCATTGACGTCAATAATGACGTATGTTCCCATAGTAACGCCAATAGGGACTTTCCATTGACGT
CAATGGGTGGAGTATTTACGGTAAACTGCCCACTTGGCAGTACATCAAGTGTATCATATGCCAAGTACGC
CCCCTATTGACGTCAATGACGGTAAATGGCCCGCCTGGCATTATGCCCAGTACATGACCTTATGGGACTT
TCCTACTTGGCAGTACATCTACGTATTAGTCATCGCTATTACCATGGTGATGCGGTTTTGGCAGTACATC
AATGGGCGTGGATAGCGGTTTGACTCACGGGGATTTCCAAGTCTCCACCCCATTGACGTCAATGGGAGTT
TGTTTTGGCACCAAAATCAACGGGACTTTCCAAAATGTCGTAACAACTCCGCCCCATTGACGCAAATGGG
CGGTAGGCGTGTACGGTGGGAGGTCTATATAAGCAGAGCTCGTTTAGTGAACCGTCAGATCGCCTGGAGA
CGCCATCCACGCTGTTTTGACCTCCATAGAAGACACCGGGACCGATCCAGCCTCCGCGGCCGGGAACGGT
GCATTGGAACGCGGATTCCCCGTGCCAAGAGTGACGTAAGTACCGCCTATAGAGTCTATAGGCCCACCCC
CTTGGCTTCGTTAGAACGCGGCTACAATTAATACATAACCTTATGTATCATACACATACGATTTAGGTGA
CACTATAGAATAACATCCACTTTGCCTTTCTCTCCACAGGTGTCCACTCCCAGGTCCAACTGCACCTCGG
TTCTATCGAAAACGCGCCTGCTAGCGCCACCATGAAGACCATCATTGCCCTGAGCTACATCTTCTGCCTG
GTGTTCGCTGCGGCCGCCGTTGATTTTCCTTGGGCCGCTGTGGACAACATGATGGTCCGAAAAGGCGACA
CCGCCGTGCTGAGATGTTATCTGGAAGATGGCGCCAGCAAAGGCGCCTGGCTGAACAGAAGCTCTATCAT
CTTTGCCGGCGGAGACAAGTGGTCCGTCGATCCTAGAGTGTCCATCAGCACCCTGAACAAGCGGGACTAC
AGCCTGCAGATCCAGAACGTGGACGTGACCGACGATGGCCCTTACACCTGTTCTGTGCAGACCCAGCACA
CCCCTAGAACCATGCAGGTCCACCTGACAGTCCAGGTGCCACCTAAGATCTACGACATCAGCAACGACAT
GACCGTGAACGAGGGCACCAATGTGACCCTGACATGTCTGGCCACAGGCAAGCCTGAGCCTAGCATCTCT
TGGAGACACATCAGCCCCAGCGCCAAGCCTTTCGAGAATGGCCAGTACCTGGACATCTACGGCATCACCA
GAGATCAGGCCGGCGAGTATGAGTGCTCTGCCGAGAACGATGTGTCATTCCCCGACGTGCGGAAAGTGAA
GGTGGTGGTCAATTTCGCCCCTACCATTCAAGAGATCAAGAGCGGCACCGTGACACCTGGCAGATCTGGC
CTGATTAGATGTGAAGGTGCTGGCGTGCCACCTCCTGCCTTTGAGTGGTATAAGGGCGAGAAGAAGCTGT
TCAACGGCCAGCAGGGCATCATCATCCAGAACTTCAGCACCCGGTCCATCCTGACCGTGACCAACGTGAC
ACAAGAGCACTTCGGCAACTACACCTGTGTGGCCGCCAACAAGCTGGGCACCACAAATGCTTCCCTGCCT
CTGAATCCTCCTAGCACAGCCCAGTATGGCATCACCGGTGGCGCGCCGGGCGGCGACAAGACCCACACCT
GCCCCCCCTGCCCAGCTCCAGAACTGCTGGGAGGGCCTTCCGTGTTCCTGTTCCCCCCCAAGCCCAAGGA
CACCCTGATGATCAGCAGGACCCCCGAGGTGACCTGCGTGGTGGTGGCCGTGTCCCACGAGGACCCAGAG
GTGAAGTTCAACTGGTACGTGGACGGCGTGGAGGTGCACAACGCCAAGACCAAGCCCAGAGAGGAGCAGT
ACAACAGCACCTACAGGGTGGTGTCCGTGCTGACCGTGCTGCACCAGGACTGGCTGAACGGCAAAGAATA
CAAGTGCAAAGTCTCCAACAAGGCCCTGGCTGCCCCAATCGAAAAGACAATCAGCAAGGCCAAGGGCCAG
CCACGGGAGCCCCAGGTGTACACCCTGCCCCCCAGCCGGGAGGAGATGACCAAGAACCAGGTGTCCCTGA
CCTGTCTGGTGAAGGGCTTCTACCCCAGCGATATCGCCGTGGAGTGGGAGAGCAACGGCCAGCCCGAGAA
CAACTACAAGACCACCCCCCCAGTGCTGGACAGCGACGGCAGCTTCTTCCTGTACAGCAAGCTGACCGTG
GACAAGTCCAGGTGGCAGCAGGGCAACGTGTTCAGCTGCAGCGTGATGCACGAGGCCCTGCACAACCACT
ACACCCAGAAGTCCCTGAGCCTGAGCCCCGGCGGCAGCGGTCTTAATGATATTTTCGAGGCTCAGAAGAT
TGAGTGGCATGAACACCACCACCATCACCACTAAGGCCGGCCTGTAGTCACTGGCACAACGCGTTACCCG
GTAAGCCAATCGGGTATACACGGTCGTCATACTGCAGACAGGGTTCTTCTACTTTGCAAGATAGTCTTGA
GTAGTAAAATAAATAGATAGAGAAAATCAGCCTCGACTGTGCCTTCTAGTTGCCAGCCATCTGTTGTTTG
CCCCTCCCCCGTGCCTTCCTTGACCCTGGAAGGTGCCACTCCCACTGTCCTTTCCTAATAAAATGAGGAA
ATTGCATCACAACACTCAACCCTATCTCGGTCTATTCTTTTGATTTATAAGGGATTTTGCCGATTTCGGC
CTATTGGTTAAAAAATGAGCTGATTTAACAAAAATTTAACGCGAATTAATTCTGTGGAATGTGTGTCAGT
TAGGGTGTGGAAAGTCCCCAGGCTCCCCAGCAGGCAGAAGTATGCAAAGCATGCATCTCAATTAGTCAGC
AACCAGGTGTGGAAAGTCCCCAGGCTCCCCAGCAGGCAGAAGTATGCAAAGCATGCATCTCAATTAGTCA
GCAACCATAGTCCCGCCCCTAACTCCGCCCATCCCGCCCCTAACTCCGCCCAGTTCCGCCCATTCTCCGC
CCCATGGCTGACTAATTTTTTTTATTTATGCAGAGGCCGAGGCCGCCTCTGCCTCTGAGCTATTCCAGAA
GTAGTGAGGAGGCTTTTTTGGAGGCCTAGGCTTTTGCAAAAAGCTCCCGGGAGCTTGTATATCCATTTTC
GGATCTGATCAGCACGTGTTGACAATTAATCATCGGCATAGTATATCGGCATAGTATAATACGACAAGGT
GAGGAACTAAACCATGACCGAGTACAAGCCCACGGTGCGCCTCGCCACCCGCGACGACGTCCCCAGGGCC
GTACGCACCCTCGCCGCCGCGTTCGCCGACTACCCCGCCACGCGCCACACCGTCGATCCGGACCGCCACA
TCGAGCGGGTCACCGAGCTGCAAGAACTCTTCCTCACGCGCGTCGGGCTCGACATCGGCAAGGTGTGGGT
CGCGGACGACGGCGCCGCGGTGGCGGTCTGGACCACGCCGGAGAGCGTCGAAGCGGGGGCGGTGTTCGCC
GAGATCGGCCCGCGCATGGCCGAGTTGAGCGGTTCCCGGCTGGCCGCGCAGCAACAGATGGAAGGCCTCC
TGGCGCCGCACCGGCCCAAGGAGCCCGCGTGGTTCCTGGCCACCGTCGGCGTCTCGCCCGACCACCAGGG
CAAGGGTCTGGGCAGCGCCGTCGTGCTCCCCGGAGTGGAGGCGGCCGAGCGCGCCGGGGTGCCCGCCTTC
CTGGAGACATCCGCGCCCCGCAACCTCCCCTTCTACGAGCGGCTCGGCTTCACCGTCACCGCCGACGTCG
AGGTGCCCGAAGGACCGCGCACCTGGTGCATGACCCGCAAGCCCGGTGCCTGACACGTGCTACGAGATTT
CGATTCCACCGCCGCCTTCTATGAAAGGTTGGGCTTCGGAATCGTTTTCCGGGACGCCGGCTGGATGATC
CTCCAGCGCGGGGATCTCATGCTGGAGTTCTTCGCCCACCCCAACTTGTTTATTGCAGCTTATAATGGTT
ACAAATAAAGCAATAGCATCACAAATTTCACAAATAAAGCATTTTTTTCACTGCATTCTAGTTGTGGTTT
GTCCAAACTCATCAATGTATCTTATCATGTCTGTATACCGTCGACCTCTAGCTAGAGCTTGGCGTAATCA
TGGTCATTACCAATGCTTAATCAGTGAGGCACCTATCTCAGCGATCTGTCTATTTCGTTCATCCATAGTT
GCCTGACTCCCCGTCGTGTAGATAACTACGATACGGGAGGGCTTACCATCTGGCCCCAGCGCTGCGATGA
TACCGCGAGAACCACGCTCACCGGCTCCGGATTTATCAGCAATAAACCAGCCAGCCGGAAGGGCCGAGCG
CAGAAGTGGTCCTGCAACTTTATCCGCCTCCATCCAGTCTATTAATTGTTGCCGGGAAGCTAGAGTAAGT
AGTTCGCCAGTTAATAGTTTGCGCAACGTTGTTGCCATCGCTACAGGCATCGTGGTGTCACGCTCGTCGT
TTGGTATGGCTTCATTCAGCTCCGGTTCCCAACGATCAAGGCGAGTTACATGATCCCCCATGTTGTGCAA
AAAAGCGGTTAGCTCCTTCGGTCCTCCGATCGTTGTCAGAAGTAAGTTGGCCGCAGTGTTATCACTCATG
GTTATGGCAGCACTGCATAATTCTCTTACTGTCATGCCATCCGTAAGATGCTTTTCTGTGACTGGTGAGT
ACTCAACCAAGTCATTCTGAGAATAGTGTATGCGGCGACCGAGTTGCTCTTGCCCGGCGTCAATACGGGA
TAATACCGCGCCACATAGCAGAACTTTAAAAGTGCTCATCATTGGAAAACGTTCTTCGGGGCGAAAACTC
TCAAGGATCTTACCGCTGTTGAGATCCAGTTCGATGTAACCCACTCGTGCACCCAACTGATCTTCAGCAT
CTTTTACTTTCACCAGCGTTTCTGGGTGAGCAAAAACAGGAAGGCAAAATGCCGCAAAAAAGGGAATAAG
GGCGACACGGAAATGTTGAATACTCATATTCTTCCTT
Features (pLannotate 1.2.2; 21 found; start..end, strand, type, name):
    119..143     -  CDS            KanR (fragment): aminoglycoside phosphotransferase; aph(3')-Ia; confers resistance to kanamycin
    254..842     +  rep_origin     ori: high-copy-number ColE1/pMB1/pBR322/pUC origin of replication
   1067..1084    +  terminator     rrnB T2 terminator (fragment): transcription terminator T2 from the E. coli rrnB gene
   1109..1128    -  CDS            lacZα (fragment): LacZα fragment of β-galactosidase; lacZ fragment
   1584..1600    +  protein_bind   lac operator: The lac repressor binds to the lac operator to inhibit transcription in E. coli. This inhibition can be relieved by adding lactose or isopropyl-β-D-thiogalactopyranoside (IPTG). lac repressor encoded by lacI
   1843..2146    +  enhancer       CMV enhancer: human cytomegalovirus immediate early enhancer
   2147..2350    +  promoter       CMV promoter: human cytomegalovirus (CMV) immediate early promoter
   2486..2529    +  intron         CMV intron (fragment): modified intron A from human cytomegalovirus
   2581..2599    +  promoter       SP6 promoter: promoter for bacteriophage SP6 RNA polymerase
   2603..2640    +  CDS            IgH signal sequence (fragment): signal sequence from the mouse immunoglobulin heavy chain variable region
   2704..3615    +  CDS            Negr1 (fragment): NEGR1_RAT - Experimental evidence at protein level: Swiss-Prot protein existence level 1. May be involved in cell-adhesion. May function as a trans- neural growth-promoting factor in regenerative axon sprouting in the mammalian brain (By similarity). From Rattus norvegicus (Rat).
   3640..4302    +  CDS            IGHG4 (fragment): IGHG4_HUMAN - Experimental evidence at protein level: Swiss-Prot protein existence level 1. Constant region of immunoglobulin heavy chains. Immunoglobulins, also known as antibodies, are membrane-bound or secreted glycoproteins produced by B lymphocytes. In the recognition phase of humoral immunity, the membrane-bound immunoglobulins serve as receptors which, upon binding of a specific antigen, trigger the clonal expansion and differentiation of B lymphocytes into immunoglobulins- secreting plasma cells. Secreted immunoglobulins mediate the effector phase of humoral immunity, which results in
   4517..4628    +  polyA_signal   bGH poly(A) signal: bovine growth hormone polyadenylation signal
   4629..4737    +  rep_origin     f1 ori (fragment): f1 bacteriophage origin of replication; arrow indicates direction of (+) strand synthesis
   4751..5080    +  promoter       SV40 promoter: SV40 enhancer and early promoter
   5128..5175    +  promoter       EM7 promoter: synthetic bacterial promoter&nbsp
   5194..5793    +  CDS            PuroR (fragment): puromycin N-acetyltransferase; pac from Streptomyces; confers resistance to puromycin
   5803..5928    +  CDS            ble (fragment): BLE_KLEPN - Experimental evidence at protein level: Swiss-Prot protein existence level 1. Binding protein with a strong affinity to the bleomycin family of antibiotics. Binds to CL990; an antimitotic-antibiotic compound. From Klebsiella pneumoniae.
   5923..6044    +  polyA_signal   SV40 poly(A) signal: SV40 polyadenylation signal
   6097..6957    -  CDS            AmpR: β-lactamase; bla; confers resistance to ampicillin, carbenicillin, and related antibiotics
   6960..89      -  promoter       AmpR promoter (fragment) (across the origin): bla
