[The description below was written by a language model from this plasmid's Addgene catalogue record and pLannotate feature annotations shown in this document.]
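Description:
pD649-HAsp-NEGR1-Fc(DAPA)-AviTag-6xHis is a mammalian expression plasmid built on the pD649 backbone for producing a secreted, soluble form of the extracellular domain of human NEGR1 (also known as Kilon or IgLON4), an immunoglobulin-superfamily cell-surface protein. It is maintained in E. coli as a high-copy plasmid through a ColE1/pUC-type origin and selected with ampicillin via the β-lactamase gene. The annotated sequence also contains an SV40 early promoter/EM7 promoter unit driving a puromycin N-acetyltransferase coding region with an SV40 poly(A) signal, which would allow puromycin selection in mammalian cells, although the catalogue entry does not list this use. Short kanamycin-resistance, lacZα, ble and f1 ori fragments appear to be backbone remnants.

Expression is driven by the CMV immediate-early enhancer and promoter, followed by a CMV intron A fragment, with an SP6 promoter just upstream of the open reading frame. The name indicates an HA-derived signal peptide ("HAsp"), whereas the automated annotation labels the leader region as a fragment of a mouse IgH signal sequence. In either case, the leader directs the product into the secretory pathway. The NEGR1 ectodomain, cloned between preserved NotI and AscI sites, was matched by the annotation tool to the rat orthologue, but the record gives the species as human. It is fused at its C-terminus to a human IgG Fc carrying the D265A and P329A (DAPA) substitutions, which are generally used to reduce Fc effector-receptor and complement binding. An AviTag for site-specific biotinylation and a 6xHis tag for affinity purification follow, and the transcript ends at a bGH poly(A) signal. The plasmid belongs to a collection made for mapping extracellular protein–protein interactions among human IgSF proteins. The depositor notes that some plasmids in the collection may carry an IS4-like transposase insertion upstream of the CMV promoter.
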