Addgene plasmid #156728: pD649-HAsp-NEGR1-Fc(DAPA)-AviTag-6xHis
Purpose: Mammalian expression of cell-surface protein extracellular domain fused to Fc(DAPA)-Avi-6xHis. Protein is secreted from cells.
Depositing lab: Chris Garcia. Depositing organization: Stanford University. Publication: A Human IgSF Cell-Surface Interactome Reveals a Complex Network of Protein-Protein Interactions. Wojtowicz WM, Vielmetter J, Fernandes RA, Siepe DH, Eastman CL, Chisholm GB, Cox S, Klock H, Anderson PW, Rue SM, Miller JJ, Glaser SM, Bragstad ML, Vance J, Lam AW, Lesley SA, Zinn K, Garcia KC. Cell. 2020 Aug 20;182(4):1027-1043.e17. doi: 10.1016/j.cell.2020.07.025. PubMed 32822567.
Backbone
  Vector backbone: pD649
  Backbone size w/o insert (bp): 6106
  Vector type: Mammalian Expression
Growth in bacteria
  Bacterial resistance: Ampicillin, 100 μg/mL
  Growth temperature: 37°C
  Growth strain: DH5alpha
  Copy number: High Copy
Gene/Insert
  Gene/Insert name: NEGR1
  Species: H. sapiens (human)
  Insert size (bp): 861
  Mutation: Fc region of human IgG contains D265A and P329A mutations (DAPA)
  Entrez Gene: NEGR1 (a.k.a. Ntra, KILON, IGLON4, DMML2433, MGC46680)
  Promoter: CMV/SP6
  Tag / fusion protein: Fc(DAPA)-AviTag-6xHis (C terminal on backbone)
  Cloning method: Restriction Enzyme; 5′ cloning site GCGGCCGC (not destroyed); 3′ cloning site GGCGCGCC (not destroyed)
  Sequencing primers: 5′ ATTTAGGTGACACTATAG; 3′ CACGTACCAGTTGAACTTCACC
Resource information
  A portion of this plasmid was derived from a plasmid made by: synthesis by ThermoFisher
Terms and licenses: Academic/Nonprofit Terms; Industry Terms: Not Available to Industry
Depositor comments: Some plasmids in this collection may have an IS4-like element ISVsa5 family transposase upstream of the CMV promoter.
How to cite: pD649-HAsp-NEGR1-Fc(DAPA)-AviTag-6xHis was a gift from Chris Garcia (Addgene plasmid # 156728 ; http://n2t.net/addgene:156728 ; RRID:Addgene_156728)
