>Addgene plasmid #156728 | pD649-HAsp-NEGR1-Fc(DAPA)-AviTag-6xHis | depositor partial sequence | sequence record 302566 | insert (extracellular domain)
GTTGATTTTCCTTGGGCCGCTGTGGACAACATGATGGTCCGAAAAGGCGACACCGCCGTGCTGAGATGTT
ATCTGGAAGATGGCGCCAGCAAAGGCGCCTGGCTGAACAGAAGCTCTATCATCTTTGCCGGCGGAGACAA
GTGGTCCGTCGATCCTAGAGTGTCCATCAGCACCCTGAACAAGCGGGACTACAGCCTGCAGATCCAGAAC
GTGGACGTGACCGACGATGGCCCTTACACCTGTTCTGTGCAGACCCAGCACACCCCTAGAACCATGCAGG
TCCACCTGACAGTCCAGGTGCCACCTAAGATCTACGACATCAGCAACGACATGACCGTGAACGAGGGCAC
CAATGTGACCCTGACATGTCTGGCCACAGGCAAGCCTGAGCCTAGCATCTCTTGGAGACACATCAGCCCC
AGCGCCAAGCCTTTCGAGAATGGCCAGTACCTGGACATCTACGGCATCACCAGAGATCAGGCCGGCGAGT
ATGAGTGCTCTGCCGAGAACGATGTGTCATTCCCCGACGTGCGGAAAGTGAAGGTGGTGGTCAATTTCGC
CCCTACCATTCAAGAGATCAAGAGCGGCACCGTGACACCTGGCAGATCTGGCCTGATTAGATGTGAAGGT
GCTGGCGTGCCACCTCCTGCCTTTGAGTGGTATAAGGGCGAGAAGAAGCTGTTCAACGGCCAGCAGGGCA
TCATCATCCAGAACTTCAGCACCCGGTCCATCCTGACCGTGACCAACGTGACACAAGAGCACTTCGGCAA
CTACACCTGTGTGGCCGCCAACAAGCTGGGCACCACAAATGCTTCCCTGCCTCTGAATCCTCCTAGCACA
GCCCAGTATGGCATCACCGGT
